>Addgene plasmid #65152 | pYTK045 | depositor full sequence | sequence record 110205 | Full Sequence
TCGGTCTCATTCTTCTAAAGGTGAAGAATTATTCACTGGTGTTGTCCCAATTTTGGTTGAATTAGATGGT
GATGTTAATGGTCACAAATTTTCTGTCTCCGGTGAAGGTGAAGGTGATGCTACTTACGGTAAATTGACCT
TAAAATTGATTTGTACTACTGGTAAATTGCCAGTTCCATGGCCAACCTTAGTCACTACTTTAGGTTATGG
TTTGCAATGTTTTGCTAGATACCCAGATCATATGAAACAACATGACTTTTTCAAGTCTGCCATGCCAGAA
GGTTATGTTCAAGAAAGAACTATTTTTTTCAAAGATGACGGTAACTACAAGACCAGAGCTGAAGTCAAGT
TTGAAGGTGATACCTTAGTTAATAGAATCGAATTAAAAGGTATTGATTTTAAAGAAGGTGGTAACATTTT
AGGTCACAAATTGGAATACAACTATAACTCTCACAATGTTTACATCACTGCTGACAAACAAAAGAATGGT
ATCAAAGCTAACTTCAAAATTAGACACAACATTGAAGATGGTGGTGTTCAATTAGCTGACCATTATCAAC
AAAATACTCCAATTGGTGATGGTCCAGTCTTGTTACCAGACAACCATTACTTATCCTATCAATCTGCCTT
ATCCAAAGATCCAAACGAAAAGAGAGATCACATGGTCTTGTTAGAATTTGTTACTGCTGCTGGTATTACC
CATGGTATGGATGAATTGTACAAAGGATCCTGAGACCAGACCAATAAAAAACGCCCGGCGGCAACCGAGC
GTTCTGAACAAATCCAGATGGAGTTCTGAGGTCATTACTGGATCTATCAACAGGAGTCCAAGCGAGCTCG
ATATCAAATTACGCCCCGCCCTGCCACTCATCGCAGTACTGTTGTAATTCATTAAGCATTCTGCCGACAT
GGAAGCCATCACAAACGGCATGATGAACCTGAATCGCCAGCGGCATCAGCACCTTGTCGCCTTGCGTATA
ATATTTGCCCATGGTGAAAACGGGGGCGAAGAAGTTGTCCATATTGGCCACGTTTAAATCAAAACTGGTG
AAACTCACCCAGGGATTGGCTGAAACGAAAAACATATTCTCAATAAACCCTTTAGGGAAATAGGCCAGGT
TTTCACCGTAACACGCCACATCTTGCGAATATATGTGTAGAAACTGCCGGAAATCGTCGTGGTATTCACT
CCAGAGCGATGAAAACGTTTCAGTTTGCTCATGGAAAACGGTGTAACAAGGGTGAACACTATCCCATATC
ACCAGCTCACCGTCTTTCATTGCCATACGAAATTCCGGATGAGCATTCATCAGGCGGGCAAGAATGTGAA
TAAAGGCCGGATAAAACTTGTGCTTATTTTTCTTTACGGTCTTTAAAAAGGCCGTAATATCCAGCTGAAC
GGTCTGGTTATAGGTACATTGAGCAACTGACTGAAATGCCTCAAAATGTTCTTTACGATGCCATTGGGAT
ATATCAACGGTGGTATATCCAGTGATTTTTTTCTCCATTTTAGCTTCCTTAGCTCCTGAAAATCTCGATA
ACTCAAAAAATACGCCCGGTAGTGATCTTATTTCATTATGGTGAAAGTTGGAACCTCTTACGTGCCCGAT
CAATCATGACCAAAATCCCTTAACGTGAGTTTTCGTTCCACTGAGCGTCAGACCCCGTAGAAAAGATCAA
AGGATCTTCTTGAGATCCTTTTTTTCTGCGCGTAATCTGCTGCTTGCAAACAAAAAAACCACCGCTACCA
GCGGTGGTTTGTTTGCCGGATCAAGAGCTACCAACTCTTTTTCCGAAGGTAACTGGCTTCAGCAGAGCGC
AGATACCAAATACTGTTCTTCTAGTGTAGCCGTAGTTAGGCCACCACTTCAAGAACTCTGTAGCACCGCC
TACATACCTCGCTCTGCTAATCCTGTTACCAGTGGCTGCTGCCAGTGGCGATAAGTCGTGTCTTACCGGG
TTGGACTCAAGACGATAGTTACCGGATAAGGCGCAGCGGTCGGGCTGAACGGGGGGTTCGTGCACACAGC
CCAGCTTGGAGCGAACGACCTACACCGAACTGAGATACCTACAGCGTGAGCTATGAGAAAGCGCCACGCT
TCCCGAAGGGAGAAAGGCGGACAGGTATCCGGTAAGCGGCAGGGTCGGAACAGGAGAGCGCACGAGGGAG
CTTCCAGGGGGAAACGCCTGGTATCTTTATAGTCCTGTCGGGTTTCGCCACCTCTGACTTGAGCGTCGAT
TTTTGTGATGCTCGTCAGGGGGGCGGAGCCTATGGAAAAACGCCAGCAACGCGGCCTTTTTACGGTTCCT
GGCCTTTTGCTGGCCTTTTGCTCACATGTTCTTTCCTGCGTTATCCCCTGATTCTGTGGATAACCGTAG
Features (pLannotate 1.2.2; 5 found; start..end, strand, type, name):
     14..724     +  CDS            Venus: Venus is a basic (constitutively fluorescent) yellow fluorescent protein published in 2002, derived from Aequorea victoria. It is reported to be a rapidly-maturing weak dimer with moderate acid sensitivity.
    744..778     -  terminator     lambda t0 terminator: minimal transcription terminator from phage lambda (Scholtissek and Grosse, 1987)
    852..1508    -  CDS            cat: CAT_ECOLX - Experimental evidence at protein level: Swiss-Prot protein existence level 1. This enzyme is an effector of chloramphenicol resistance in bacteria. From Escherichia coli. This protein is used as a marker in many commonly used cloning vectors, such as pACYC184.
   1509..1606    -  promoter       cat promoter: promoter of the E. coli cat gene encoding chloramphenicol acetyltransferase
   1690..2278    +  rep_origin     ori: high-copy-number ColE1/pMB1/pBR322/pUC origin of replication
