[The description below was written by a language model from this plasmid's Addgene catalogue record and pLannotate feature annotations shown in this document.]
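Description:
pYTK045 is a small (about 2.4 kb) part-storage plasmid from a modular yeast toolkit for multipart hierarchical assembly, built on the toolkit's entry vector pYTK001. Although catalogued as a bacterial expression vector, it mainly serves as an E. coli-propagated carrier for a single standardized DNA part. It replicates from a high-copy ColE1/pUC-type origin and is selected with chloramphenicol through a cat (chloramphenicol acetyltransferase) gene driven by its native cat promoter and followed by a lambda t0 terminator, which limits read-through from the marker into the neighbouring part.

The payload is the coding sequence for Venus, a rapidly maturing, weakly dimeric yellow fluorescent protein derived from Aequorea victoria GFP, listed here as a synthetic insert. It was introduced into the entry vector through BsmBI sites that were destroyed during cloning, as is typical of Type IIS (Golden Gate style) part domestication. The part is designated Type 3b, a category used in this system for coding sequences. The feature table shows no promoter or terminator flanking Venus, which fits its role as a bare coding module rather than an expression cassette; the sites and overhangs used to release the part in later assemblies are not annotated in the record.

In practice, pYTK045 supplies Venus as a building block that is combined with the toolkit's promoter, terminator and other part types into transcriptional units. There it can act as a fluorescent reporter or possibly as a component of a fusion protein in the assembled yeast constructs, though the record does not state a specific downstream application.
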