Addgene plasmid #65152: pYTK045
Purpose: Encodes Venus as a Type 3b part to be used in the Dueber YTK system
Depositing lab: John Dueber. Depositing organization: University of California, Berkeley. Publication: A Highly Characterized Yeast Toolkit for Modular, Multipart Assembly. Lee ME, DeLoache WC, Cervantes B, Dueber JE. ACS Synth Biol. 2015 Apr 14. 10.1021/sb500366v PubMed 25871405.
Backbone
  Vector backbone: pYTK001
  Vector type: Bacterial Expression
Growth in bacteria
  Bacterial resistance: Chloramphenicol, 25 μg/mL
  Growth temperature: 37°C
  Growth strain: DH10B
  Copy number: High Copy
Gene/Insert
  Gene/Insert name: Venus
  Species: Synthetic
  Cloning method: Restriction Enzyme; 5′ cloning site BsmBI (destroyed during cloning); 3′ cloning site BsmBI (destroyed during cloning)
Terms and licenses: Academic/Nonprofit Terms; Industry Terms: Not Available to Industry
Depositor comments: Type 3b parts are used for coding sequences. This plasmid encodes for a fluorescent protein. For more information, please visit the supplemental information in PMID:25871405.
How to cite: pYTK045 was a gift from John Dueber (Addgene plasmid # 65152 ; http://n2t.net/addgene:65152 ; RRID:Addgene_65152)
