>Addgene plasmid #65152 | pYTK045 | addgene partial sequence | sequence record 111995 | pRS414-R 5'-CACCTCTGACTTGAGCGTCG-3'
GGGGGGCGGAGCCTATGGAAAAACGCCAGCAACGCGGCCTTTTTACGGTTCCTGGCCTTTTGCTGGCCTT
TTGCTCACATGTTCTTTCCTGCGTTATCCCCTGATTCTGTGGATAACCGTAGTCGGTCTCATTCTTCTAA
AGGTGAAGAATTATTCACTGGTGTTGTCCCAATTTTGGTTGAATTAGATGGTGATGTTAATGGTCACAAA
TTTTCTGTCTCCGGTGAAGGTGAAGGTGATGCTACTTACGGTAAATTGACCTTAAAATTGATTTGTACTA
CTGGTAAATTGCCAGTTCCATGGCCAACCTTAGTCACTACTTTAGGTTATGGTTTGCAATGTTTTGCTAG
ATACCCAGATCATATGAAACAACATGACTTTTTCAAGTCTGCCATGCCAGAAGGTTATGTTCAAGAAAGA
ACTATTTTTTTCAAAGATGACGGTAACTACAAGACCAGAGCTGAAGTCAAGTTTGAAGGTGATACCTTAG
TTAATAGAATCGAATTAAAAGGTATTGATTTTAAAGAAGGTGGTAACATTTTAGGTCACAAATTGGAATA
CAACTATAACTCTCACAATGTTTACATCACTGCTGACAAACAAAAGAATGGTATCAAAGCTAACTTCAAA
ATTAGACACAACATTGAAGATGGTGGTGTTCAATTAGCTGACCATTATCAACAAAATACTCCAATTGGTG
ATGGTCCAGTCTTGTTACCAGACAACCATTACTTATCCTATCAATCTGCCTTATCCAAAGATCCAAACGA
AAAGAGAGATCACATGGTCTTGTTAGAATTTGTTACTGCTGCTGGTATTACCCATGGTATGGATGAATTG
TACAAAGGATCCTGAGACCAGACCAATAAAAAACGCCCGGCGGCAACCGAGCGTTCTGAACAAATCCAGA
TGGAGTTCTGAGGTCATTACTGGATCTATCAACAGGAGTCCAAGCGAGCTCGATATCAAATTACGCCCCG
CCCTGCCACTCATCGCAGTACTGTTGTAATTCATTAAGCATTC
