>Addgene plasmid #65152 | pYTK045 | addgene partial sequence | sequence record 112506 | CAT-F 5'-GTTTGTGATGGCTTCCATGTC-3'
TACTGCGATGAGTGGCAGGGCGGGGCGTAATTTGATATCGAGCTCGCTTGGACTCCTGTTGATAGATCCA
GTAATGACCTCAGAACTCCATCTGGATTTGTTCAGAACGCTCGGTTGCCGCCGGGCGTTTTTTATTGGTC
TGGTCTCAGGATCCTTTGTACAATTCATCCATACCATGGGTAATACCAGCAGCAGTAACAAATTCTAACA
AGACCATGTGATCTCTCTTTTCGTTTGGATCTTTGGATAAGGCAGATTGATAGGATAAGTAATGGTTGTC
TGGTAACAAGACTGGACCATCACCAATTGGAGTATTTTGTTGATAATGGTCAGCTAATTGAACACCACCA
TCTTCAATGTTGTGTCTAATTTTGAAGTTAGCTTTGATACCATTCTTTTGTTTGTCAGCAGTGATGTAAA
CATTGTGAGAGTTATAGTTGTATTCCAATTTGTGACCTAAAATGTTACCACCTTCTTTAAAATCAATACC
TTTTAATTCGATTCTATTAACTAAGGTATCACCTTCAAACTTGACTTCAGCTCTGGTCTTGTAGTTACCG
TCATCTTTGAAAAAAATAGTTCTTTCTTGAACATAACCTTCTGGCATGGCAGACTTGAAAAAGTCATGTT
GTTTCATATGATCTGGGTATCTAGCAAAACATTGCAAACCATAACCTAAAGTAGTGACTAAGGTTGGCCA
TGGAACTGGCAATTTACCAGTAGTACAAATCAATTTTAAGGTCAATTTACCGTAAGTAGCATCACCTTCA
CCTTCACCGGAGACAGAAAATTTGTGACCATTAACATCACCATCTAATTCAACCAAAATTGGGACAACAC
CAGTGAATAATTCTTCACCTTTAGAAGAATGAGACCGACTACGG
